>Addgene plasmid #13946 | pGEM cCD44rel (CT#690) | addgene partial sequence | sequence record 99189 | M13pUC-Rev 5'-AGCGGATAACAATTTCACACAGG-3'
TGACCATGATTACGCCAAGCTATTTAGGTGACACTATAGAATACTCAAGCTATGCATCCAACGCGTTGGG
AGCTCTCCCATATGGTCGACCTGCAGGCGGCCGCGAATTCACTAGTGATTGAGAAGATGATGTGCAGCAT
CCTGCAAGTACTAGGTCTACGTCCAATATAGACAGTGATCAGGGACCACACAAGGGAGACGGTGAACCTA
CTTCTTCCCCTGGATTGTCCACAACAACAACTGTAACGTCACAACCAGGGACAGCCCATGTACCAGAATG
GCTGATCATCGTTGCTGCCCTCCTGGCACTGGCATTGATCCTTGCCGTGTGCATCGCGGTTAACAGCCAG
AGGAGATGTGGGCAGAAGAAAAAGCTAGTCATTAATAATGGCAAAGGTGCAGTGGAGGACAGGAAGACAA
GAGAATTAAACGGAGATGCCAGCAAGTCACAAGAAATGGTGCACTTGGTTCACAAAGAACAGTCAAATGA
CCGAACAGGAGCATGTGACGAATTCCTCACCGTTGATGAAACACAAAATCATCAGGATGGTGACATGAAG
AGTGGAGTGTAGCGGTACGAAGTCACCAAATAATCGAATTCCCGCGGCCGCCATGGCGGCCGGGAGCATG
CGACGTCGGGCCCAATTCGCCCTATAGTGAGTCGTATTACAATTCACTGGCCGTCGTTTTACAACGTCGT
GACTGGGAAAACCCTGGCGTTACCCAACTTAATCGCCTTGCAGCACATCCCCCTTTCGCCAGCTGGCGTA
ATAGCGAAGAGGCCCGCACCGATCGCCCTTCCCAACAGTTGCGCAGCCTGAATGGCGAATGG
[124 nt withheld, positions 833-956]
C
[91 nt withheld, positions 958-1048]
AGGGTGATGGTTCACGTA
[49 nt withheld, positions 1067-1115]
CCT
