[The description below was written by a language model from this plasmid's Addgene catalogue record.]
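Description:
pGEM cCD44rel is a small bacterial cloning plasmid built on the Promega pGEM-T Easy backbone (about 3 kb without insert), carrying a partial cDNA of the chicken (Gallus gallus) CD44-related gene. It is maintained at high copy number in standard E. coli cloning strains such as DH5alpha and is selected with ampicillin. Although catalogued under bacterial expression, the record gives no indication of a bacterial expression cassette for the insert. pGEM-T Easy is generally a PCR-product cloning vector in which the cloning site is flanked by opposing SP6 and T7 phage RNA polymerase promoters, consistent with the SP6 and T7 sequencing primers listed for the 5′ and 3′ ends of the insert.

The insert is a roughly 470 bp fragment amplified by RT-PCR, corresponding to nucleotides 814–1284 of the reference chick CD44rel cDNA sequence, so it covers only part of the transcript rather than a full open reading frame. It is bounded by SpeI on the 5′ side and NcoI on the 3′ side, and both sites remain intact, so the fragment can be excised or the plasmid linearized at either end. The depositor notes an unintended R323Q substitution relative to the reference sequence, which is not known to affect function.

The record does not explicitly state the intended use. However, a short partial cDNA flanked by phage promoters is the typical arrangement for in vitro transcription of sense or antisense riboprobes. The associated publication concerns Wnt-14 and synovial joint formation in the developing limb skeleton, which suggests use as a template for in situ hybridization probes detecting CD44-related expression in chick embryonic tissue.
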