Addgene plasmid #13946: pGEM cCD44rel (CT#690)
Depositing lab: Cliff Tabin. Depositing organization: Harvard Medical School. Publication: Wnt-14 plays a pivotal role in inducing synovial joint formation in the developing appendicular skeleton. Hartmann C, Tabin CJ. Cell. 2001 Feb 9. 104(3):341-51. 10.1016/S0092-8674(01)00222-7 PubMed 11239392.
Backbone
  Vector backbone: pGEM-T Easy
  Backbone manufacturer: Promega
  Backbone size w/o insert (bp): 3015
  Vector type: Bacterial Expression
Growth in bacteria
  Bacterial resistance: Ampicillin, 100 μg/mL
  Growth temperature: 37°C
  Growth strain: DH5alpha
  Copy number: High Copy
Gene/Insert
  Gene/Insert name: CD44 related
  Species: G. gallus (chicken)
  Insert size (bp): 470
  Mutation: Nucleotides 814-1284
  Entrez Gene: CD44
  Cloning method: Restriction Enzyme; 5′ cloning site SpeI (not destroyed); 3′ cloning site NcoI (not destroyed)
  Sequencing primers: 5′ SP6; 3′ T7
Terms and licenses: Academic/Nonprofit Terms; Industry Terms: Not Available to Industry
Depositor comments: 470 bp partial cDNA clone of chick CD44rel amplified by RT-PCR corresponding to nucleotides 814-1284 of Genbank sequence #AF153205. NOTE: Has a R323Q mutation compared GenBank. This mutation was not intentional, but it is not known to effect function.
How to cite: pGEM cCD44rel (CT#690) was a gift from Cliff Tabin (Addgene plasmid # 13946 ; http://n2t.net/addgene:13946 ; RRID:Addgene_13946)
